Addgene plasmid #187119: pAC8-HUWE1-HECTonly
Purpose: insect cell expression of HUWE1 HECT domain
Depositing lab: Eric Fischer. Depositing organization: Dana-Farber Cancer Institute. Publication: Solenoid architecture of HUWE1 contributes to ligase activity and substrate recognition. Hunkeler M, Jin CY, Ma MW, Monda JK, Overwijn D, Bennett EJ, Fischer ES. Mol Cell. 2021 Sep 2;81(17):3468-3480.e7. doi: 10.1016/j.molcel.2021.06.032. Epub 2021 Jul 26. PubMed 34314700.
Backbone
  Vector backbone: pAC8
  Vector type: Insect Expression
Growth in bacteria
  Bacterial resistance: Ampicillin, 100 μg/mL
  Growth temperature: 37°C
  Growth strain: DH5alpha
  Copy number: High Copy
Gene/Insert
  Gene/Insert name: HUWE1
  Species: H. sapiens (human)
  Insert size (bp): 1146
  Mutation: delta1-3992
  Entrez Gene: HUWE1 (a.k.a. ARF-BP1, HECTH9, HSPC272, Ib772, LASU1, MRXST, MULE, URE-B1, UREB1)
  Tag / fusion protein: Strep (N terminal on insert)
  Cloning method: Gibson Cloning
Terms and licenses: Academic/Nonprofit Terms; Industry Terms: Not Available to Industry
How to cite: pAC8-HUWE1-HECTonly was a gift from Eric Fischer (Addgene plasmid # 187119 ; http://n2t.net/addgene:187119 ; RRID:Addgene_187119)
