[The description below was written by a language model from this plasmid's Addgene catalogue record and pLannotate feature annotations shown in this document.]
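Description:
pAC8-HUWE1-HECTonly is a baculovirus transfer plasmid built on the pAC8 backbone for producing the isolated HECT domain of the human E3 ubiquitin ligase HUWE1 in insect cells. In bacteria it is maintained as a high-copy plasmid through a ColE1/pUC-type origin and selected with ampicillin via the β-lactamase gene and its promoter. An M13 phage origin and short remnants of pBR322-derived elements (bom, rop and lacI fragments) are also annotated in the backbone.

The insert is a 1,146 bp fragment of HUWE1 lacking residues 1–3992, leaving only the C-terminal catalytic HECT domain. It sits downstream of the baculovirus polyhedrin promoter, a very late, very strong viral promoter, and carries an N-terminal Strep-tag II for affinity purification on Strep-Tactin resin. The automated annotation matched the coding region to the rat orthologue, presumably reflecting sequence conservation, since the catalogue lists the insert as human. Oriented divergently from the polyhedrin cassette, a p10 promoter drives a DsRed.M1 red fluorescent protein terminated by the HSV TK polyadenylation signal; such a reporter could let infected insect cells be followed by fluorescence, though the record does not state its use. The expression region is flanked by AcMNPV sequences (lef2 and ORF603 on one side, the ORF1629 recombination region on the other), which allow homologous recombination with baculoviral genomic DNA to generate recombinant virus. A single loxP site lies next to ORF603; its purpose is not stated.

The stated purpose is insect cell expression of the HECT domain. The associated publication concerns HUWE1 architecture, ligase activity and substrate recognition, which is consistent with use of the purified protein in biochemical or structural work.
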