Features (pLannotate 1.2.2; 19 found; start..end, strand, type, name):
   1193..1270    -  CDS            P61 (fragment): P78_NPVAC - Experimental evidence at protein level: Swiss-Prot protein existence level 1. Plays a role in the transport of the nucleocapsids from the cytoplasm toward the host nucleus together with the host actin- polymerizing Arp2/3 complex. From Autographa californica nuclear polyhedrosis virus (AcMNPV).
   1272..1323    -  misc_feature   bom (fragment): basis of mobility region from pBR322
   1342..1722    +  rep_origin     M13 ori (sequence partly withheld): M13 bacteriophage origin of replication; arrow indicates direction of (+) strand synthesis
   1798..1847    -  misc_feature   bom (fragment): basis of mobility region from pBR322
   1949..1984    -  CDS            rop (fragment): Rop protein, which maintains plasmids at low copy number; rop
   2079..2183    +  promoter       AmpR promoter: bla
   2184..3044    +  CDS            AmpR: β-lactamase; bla; confers resistance to ampicillin, carbenicillin, and related antibiotics
   3215..3803    +  rep_origin     ori: high-copy-number ColE1/pMB1/pBR322/pUC origin of replication
   3986..4039    +  CDS            lacI (fragment): lac repressor; lacI; The lac repressor binds to the lac operator to inhibit transcription in E. coli. This inhibition can be relieved by adding lactose or isopropyl-β-D-thiogalactopyranoside (IPTG).
   4366..4490    +  CDS            lef2: baculovirus late expression factor 2
   4528..5133    +  CDS            ORF603: baculovirus ORF603 protein
   5197..5230    +  protein_bind   loxP: Cre-mediated recombination occurs in the 8-bp core sequence (GCATACAT). Cre recombinase
   5420..5468    -  polyA_signal   HSV TK poly(A) signal: herpes simplex virus thymidine kinase polyadenylation signal (Cole and Stacy, 1985)
   5549..6223    -  CDS            DsRed.M1: DsRed.M1 is a basic (constitutively fluorescent) red fluorescent protein published in 2007, derived from Discosoma sp..
   6232..6341    -  promoter       p10 promoter: baculovirus promoter for expression in insect cells
   6396..6487    +  promoter       polyhedrin promoter: polh from Autographa californica; promoter for the baculovirus polyhedrin gene
   6505..6527    +  CDS            Strep-Tag II (fragment): peptide that binds Strep-Tactin®, an engineered form of streptavidin
   6751..7716    +  CDS            Huwe1: HUWE1_RAT - Also known as Ureb1. Experimental evidence at protein level: Swiss-Prot protein existence level 1. E3 ubiquitin-protein ligase which mediates ubiquitination and subsequent proteasomal degradation of target proteins. Regulates apoptosis by catalyzing the polyubiquitination and degradation of MCL1. Mediates monoubiquitination of DNA polymerase beta (POLB) at 'Lys-41', 'Lys-61' and 'Lys-81', thereby playing a role in base-excision repair. Also ubiquitinates the p53/TP53 tumor suppressor and core histones including H1, H2A, H2B, H3 and H4 (By similarity). Ubiquitinates MFN2 to negative
   7756..1195    +  misc_recomb    baculovirus recombination region (ORF1629) (across the origin): contains part of ORF1629
>Addgene plasmid #187119 | pAC8-HUWE1-HECTonly | addgene full sequence | sequence record 369325 | Addgene NGS Result
ATCCTCAATAGATTTGTAAAATAGGTTTCGATTAGTTTCAAACAAGGGTTGTTTTTCCGAACCGATGGCT
GGACTATCTAATGGATTTTCGCTCAACGCCACAAAACTTGCCAAATCTTGTAGCAGCAATCTAGCTTTGT
CGATATTCGTTTGTGTTTTGTTTTGTAATAAAGGTTCGACGTCGTTCAAAATATTATGCGCTTTTGTATT
TCTTTCATCACTGTCGTTAGTGTACAATTGACTCGACGTAAACACGTTAAATAAAGCTTGGACATATTTA
ACATCGGGCGTGTTAGCTTTATTAGGCCGATTATCGTCGTCGTCCCAACCCTCGTCGTTAGAAGTTGCTT
CCGAAGACGATTTTGCCATAGCCACACGACGCCTATTAATTGTGTCGGCTAACACGTCCGCGATCAAATT
TGTAGTTGAGCTTTTTGGAATTATTTCTGATTGCGGGCGTTTTTGGGCGGGTTTCAATCTAACTGTGCCC
GATTTTAATTCAGACAACACGTTAGAAAGCGATGGTGCAGGCGGTGGTAACATTTCAGACGGCAAATCTA
CTAATGGCGGCGGTGGTGGAGCTGATGATAAATCTACCATCGGTGGAGGCGCAGGCGGGGCTGGCGGCGG
AGGCGGAGGCGGAGGTGGTGGCGGTGATGCAGACGGCGGTTTAGGCTCAAATGTCTCTTTAGGCAACACA
GTCGGCACCTCAACTATTGTACTGGTTTCGGGCGCCGTTTTTGGTTTGACCGGTCTGAGACGAGTGCGAT
TTTTTTCGTTTCTAATAGCTTCCAACAATTGTTGTCTGTCGTCTAAAGGTGCAGCGGGTTGAGGTTCCGT
CGGCATTGGTGGAGCGGGCGGCAATTCAGACATCGATGGTGGTGGTGGTGGTGGAGGCGCTGGAATGTTA
GGCACGGGAGAAGGTGGTGGCGGCGGTGCCGCCGGTATAATTTGTTCTGGTTTAGTTTGTTCGCGCACGA
TTGTGGGCACCGGCGCAGGCGCCGCTGGCTGCACAACGGAAGGTCGTCTGCTTCGAGGCAGCGCTTGGGG
TGGTGGCAATTCAATATTATAATTGGAATACAAATCGTAAAAATCTGCTATAAGCATTGTAATTTCGCTA
TCGTTTACCGTGCCGATATTTAACAACCGCTCAATGTAAGCAATTGTATTGTAAAGAGATTGTCTCAAGC
TCGGATCGATCCCGCACGCCGATAACAAGCCTTTTCATTTTTACTACAGCATTGTAGTGGCGAGACACTT
CGCTGTCGTCGCCTGATGCGGTATTTTCTCCTTACGCATCTGTGCGGTATTTCACACCGCATA
[142 nt withheld, positions 1324-1465]
C
[141 nt withheld, positions 1467-1607]
CCTTTGACGTTGGAGTCCACGTTCTTT
[37 nt withheld, positions 1635-1671]
ACCCTATCTCGGGCTATTCTTTTGATTTATAAGGGATTTTGCCGATTTCGGCCTATTGGTTAAAAAATGA
GCTGATTTAACAAAAATTTAACGCGAATTTTAACAAAATATTAACGTTTACAATTTTATGGTGCACTCTC
AGTACAATCTGCTCTGATGCCGCATAGTTAAGCCAGCCCCGACACCCGCCAACACCCGCTGACGCGCCCT
GACGGGCTTGTCTGCTCCCGGCATCCGCTTACAGACAAGCTGTGACCGTCTCCGGGAGCTGCATGTGTCA
GAGGTTTTCACCGTCATCACCGAAACGCGCGAGACGAAAGGGCCTCGTGATACGCCTATTTTTATAGGTT
AATGTCATGATAATAATGGTTTCTTAGACGTCAGGTGGCACTTTTCGGGGAAATGTGCGCGGAACCCCTA
TTTGTTTATTTTTCTAAATACATTCAAATATGTATCCGCTCATGAGACAATAACCCTGATAAATGCTTCA
ATAATATTGAAAAAGGAAGAGTATGAGTATTCAACATTTCCGTGTCGCCCTTATTCCCTTTTTTGCGGCA
TTTTGCCTTCCTGTTTTTGCTCACCCAGAAACGCTGGTGAAAGTAAAAGATGCTGAAGATCAGTTGGGTG
CACGAGTGGGTTACATCGAACTGGATCTCAACAGCGGTAAGATCCTTGAGAGTTTTCGCCCCGAAGAACG
TTTTCCAATGATGAGCACTTTTAAAGTTCTGCTATGTGGCGCGGTATTATCCCGTATTGACGCCGGGCAA
GAGCAACTCGGTCGCCGCATACACTATTCTCAGAATGACTTGGTTGAGTACTCACCAGTCACAGAAAAGC
ATCTTACGGATGGCATGACAGTAAGAGAATTATGCAGTGCTGCCATAACCATGAGTGATAACACTGCGGC
CAACTTACTTCTGACAACGATCGGAGGACCGAAGGAGCTAACCGCTTTTTTGCACAACATGGGGGATCAT
GTAACTCGCCTTGATCGTTGGGAACCGGAGCTGAATGAAGCCATACCAAACGACGAGCGTGACACCACGA
TGCCTGTAGCAATGGCAACAACGTTGCGCAAACTATTAACTGGCGAACTACTTACTCTAGCTTCCCGGCA
ACAATTAATAGACTGGATGGAGGCGGATAAAGTTGCAGGACCACTTCTGCGCTCGGCCCTTCCGGCTGGC
TGGTTTATTGCTGATAAATCTGGAGCCGGTGAGCGTGGGTCTCGCGGTATCATTGCAGCACTGGGGCCAG
ATGGTAAGCCCTCCCGTATCGTAGTTATCTACACGACGGGGAGTCAGGCAACTATGGATGAACGAAATAG
ACAGATCGCTGAGATAGGTGCCTCACTGATTAAGCATTGGTAACTGTCAGACCAAGTTTACTCATATATA
CTTTAGATTGATTTAAAACTTCATTTTTAATTTAAAAGGATCTAGGTGAAGATCCTTTTTGATAATCTCA
TGACCAAAATCCCTTAACGTGAGTTTTCGTTCCACTGAGCGTCAGACCCCGTAGAAAAGATCAAAGGATC
TTCTTGAGATCCTTTTTTTCTGCGCGTAATCTGCTGCTTGCAAACAAAAAAACCACCGCTACCAGCGGTG
GTTTGTTTGCCGGATCAAGAGCTACCAACTCTTTTTCCGAAGGTAACTGGCTTCAGCAGAGCGCAGATAC
CAAATACTGTTCTTCTAGTGTAGCCGTAGTTAGGCCACCACTTCAAGAACTCTGTAGCACCGCCTACATA
CCTCGCTCTGCTAATCCTGTTACCAGTGGCTGCTGCCAGTGGCGATAAGTCGTGTCTTACCGGGTTGGAC
TCAAGACGATAGTTACCGGATAAGGCGCAGCGGTCGGGCTGAACGGGGGGTTCGTGCACACAGCCCAGCT
TGGAGCGAACGACCTACACCGAACTGAGATACCTACAGCGTGAGCTATGAGAAAGCGCCACGCTTCCCGA
AGGGAGAAAGGCGGACAGGTATCCGGTAAGCGGCAGGGTCGGAACAGGAGAGCGCACGAGGGAGCTTCCA
GGGGGAAACGCCTGGTATCTTTATAGTCCTGTCGGGTTTCGCCACCTCTGACTTGAGCGTCGATTTTTGT
GATGCTCGTCAGGGGGGCGGAGCCTATGGAAAAACGCCAGCAACGCGGCCTTTTTACGGTTCCTGGCCTT
TTGCTGGCCTTTTGCTCACATGTTCTTTCCTGCGTTATCCCCTGATTCTGTGGATAACCGTATTACCGCC
TTTGAGTGAGCTGATACCGCTCGCCGCAGCCGAACGACCGAGCGCAGCGAGTCAGTGAGCGAGGAAGCGG
AAGAGCGCCCAATACGCAAACCGCCTCTCCCCGCGCGTTGGCCGATTCATTAATGCAGAACGGCTCCGCC
CACTATTAATGAAATTAAAAATTCCAATTTTAAAAAACGCAGCAAGAGAAACATTTGTATGAAAGAATGC
GTAGAAGGAAAGAAAAATGTCGTCGACATGCTGAACAACAAGATTAATATGCCTCCGTGTATAAAAAAAA
TATTGAACGATTTGAAAGAAAACAATGTACCGCGCGGCGGTATGTACAGGAAGAGGTTTATACTAAACTG
TTACATTGCAAACGTGGTTTCGTGTGCCAAGTGTGAAAACCGATGTTTAATCAAGGCTCTGACGCATTTC
TACAACCACGACTCCAAGTGTGTGGGTGAAGTCATGCATCTTTTAATCAAATCCCAAGATGTGTATAAAC
CACCAAACTGCCAAAAAATGAAAACTGTCGACAAGCTCTGTCCGTTTGCTGGCAACTGCAAGGGTCTCAA
TCCTATTTGTAATTATTGAATAATAAAACAATTATAAATGTCAAATTTGTTTTTTATTAACGATACAAAC
CAAACGCAACAAGAACATTTGTAGTATTATCTATAATTGAAAACGCGTAGTTATAATCGCTGAGGTAATA
TTTAAAATCATTTTCAAATGATTCACAGTTAATTTGCGACAATATAATTTTATTTTCACATAAACTAGAC
GCCTTGTCGTCTTCTTCTTCGTATTCCTTCTCTTTTTCATTTTTCTCCTCATAAAAATTAACATAGTTAT
TATCGTATCCATATATGTATCTATCGTATAGAGTAAATTTTTTGTTGTCATAAATATATATGTCTTTTTT
AATGGGGTGTATAGTACCGCTGCGCATAGTTTTTCTGTAATTTACAACAGTGCTATTTTCTGGTAGTTCT
TCGGAGTGTGTTGCTTTAATTATTAAATTTATATAATCAATGAATTTGGGATCGTCGGTTTTGTACAATA
TGTTGCCGGCATAGTACGCAGCTTCTTCTAGTTCAATTACACCATTTTTTAGCAGCACCGGATTAACATA
ACTTTCCAAAATGTTGTACGAACCGTTAAACAAAAACAGTTCACCTCCCTTTTCTATACTATTGTCTGCG
AGCAGTTGTTTGTTGTTAAAAATAACAGCCATTGTAATGAGACGCACAAACTAATATCACAAACTGGAAA
TGTCTATCAATATATAGTTGCTGATATAACTTCGTATAGCATACATTATACGAAGTTATCTGGTTGAAAC
GTACCCGTAGTGGCTATGGCAGGGCTTGCCGCCCCGACGTTGGCTGCGAGCCCTGGGCCTTCACCCGAAC
TTGGGGGTTGGGGTGGGGAAAAGGAAGAAACGCGGGCGTATTGGTCCCAATGGGGTCTCGGTGGGGTATC
GACAGAGTGCCAGCCCTGGGACCGAACCCCGCGTTTATGAACAAACGACCCAACACCCGTGCGTTTTATT
CTGTCTTTTTATTGCCGTCATAGCGCGGGTTCCTTCCGGTATTGTCTCCTTCCGTGTTTCAGTTAGCCTC
CCCCATCTCCCGCTATTACTCGAGTCACTGGGAGCCGGAGTGGCGGGCCTCGGCGTGCTCGTACTGCTCC
ACCACGGTGTAGTCCTCGTTGTGGTTGGTGATGTCCAGCTTGGAGTCCACGTAGTGGTTGCCGGGCAGCT
GCACGGGCTTCTTGGCCTTGTACACGGTCTTGAAGTCGCAGGTGTAGTGGCCGCCGTCCTTCAGCTTCAG
GGCGTGGGAGATCTCGCCCTTCAGCACGCCGTCCTGGGGGTACAGCTTCTCGGTGGAGGGCTCCCAGCCG
GCAGTCTTCTTCTGCATTACGGGGCCGTCGGCGGGGAAGTTCACGCCCTTGAACTTCACCTTGTAGATGA
AGGTGCCGTCCTGCAGGGAGGAGTCCTGCTGCACCTCCACCACGCCGCCGTCCTCGAAGTTCATGGAGCG
CTCCCAGGTGAAGCCCTCGGGGAAGGACAGCTTCATGTAGTCGGGGATGTCGGCGGGGTGCTTCACGTAG
GCCTTGGAGCCGTACTGGAACTGGGGGGACAGGATGTCCCAGGCGAAGGGCAGGGGGCCGCCCTTGGTCA
CCTGCAGCTTGGCGGTCTGGGTGCCCTCGTAGGGCTTGCCCTCGCCCTCGCCCTCGATCTCGAAGTAGTG
GCCGTTCACGGAGCCCTCCATGCGCACCTTGAACTGCATGAACTCCTTGATGACGTCCTCGGTGTTGTCC
ATGGTAGAGTGATTGTAAATAAAATGTAATTTACAGTATAGTATTTTAATTAATATACAAATGATTTGAT
AATAATTCTTATTTAACTATAATATATTGTGTTGGGTTGAATTAAAGGTCCGTATACTAGTATCGATTCG
CGACCTACTCCGGAATATTAATAGAGTTGCTGATATCATGGAGATAATTAAAATGATAACCATCTCGCAA
ATAAATAAGTATTTTACTGTTTTCGTAACAGTTTTGTAATAAAAAAACCTATAAATACGGATCTACCATG
GACTGGAGCCACCCGCAGTTCGAAAAATCCGCGGTCGACGAGAACCTCTACTTCCAGGGAGGCGGCCGCG
ACTTTGATGTCAAGCGCAAATATTTCCGCCAAGAGCTGGAGCGTTTAGATGAGGGGCTCCGGAAAGAAGA
CATGGCTGTGCATGTCCGTCGTGACCATGTGTTTGAAGACTCCTATCGTGAGCTGCATCGCAAATCCCCC
GAAGAAATGAAGAATCGATTGTATATAGTATTTGAAGGAGAAGAAGGGCAGGATGCTGGCGGGCTCCTGC
GGGAGTGGTATATGATCATCTCTCGAGAGATGTTTAACCCTATGTATGCCTTGTTCCGTACCTCACCTGG
TGATCGAGTCACCTACACCATCAATCCATCTTCCCACTGCAACCCCAACCATCTGTCCTATTTTAAATTT
GTCGGACGCATTGTGGCCAAAGCTGTATATGACAACCGTCTTCTGGAGTGCTACTTTACTCGATCCTTTT
ACAAACACATCTTGGGCAAGTCAGTCAGATATACAGATATGGAGAGTGAAGATTACCACTTCTACCAAGG
TCTGGTTTATCTGCTGGAAAATGATGTCTCCACACTAGGCTATGACCTCACCTTCAGCACTGAGGTCCAA
GAGTTTGGAGTTTGTGAAGTTCGTGACCTCAAACCCAATGGGGCCAACATCTTGGTAACAGAGGAGAATA
AGAAGGAGTATGTACACCTGGTATGCCAGATGAGAATGACAGGAGCCATCCGCAAGCAGTTGGCGGCTTT
CTTAGAAGGCTTCTATGAGATCATTCCAAAGCGCCTCATTTCCATCTTCACTGAGCAGGAGTTAGAGCTG
CTTATATCAGGACTGCCCACCATTGACATCGATGATCTGAAATCCAACACTGAATACCACAAGTACCAGT
CCAACTCTATTCAGATCCAGTGGTTCTGGAGAGCATTGCGTTCTTTCGATCAAGCTGACCGTGCCAAGTT
CCTCCAGTTTGTCACGGGTACTTCCAAGGTACCCCTGCAAGGCTTTGCTGCCCTCGAAGGCATGAATGGC
ATTCAGAAGTTTCAGATCCATCGAGATGACAGGTCCACAGATCGCCTGCCTTCAGCTCACACATGTTTTA
ATCAGCTGGATCTGCCTGCCTATGAGAGCTTTGAGAAGCTCCGCCACATGCTACTGTTGGCTATCCAGGA
GTGCTCTGAAGGCTTTGGGCTGGCCTAAGGTACCCCCGGACGGCCGCTTAATTAATTGATCCGGGTTATT
AGTACATTTATTAAGCGCTAGATTCTGTGCGTTGTTGATTTACAGACAATTGTTGTACGTATTTTAATAA
TTCATTAAATTTATAATCTTTAGGGTGGTATGTTAGAGCGAAAATCAAATGATTTTCAGCGTCTTTATAT
CTGAATTTAAATATTAA
